>Addgene plasmid #65126 | pYTK019 | depositor full sequence | sequence record 110179 | Full Sequence
TCGGTCTCAAACGAAGGCAAGCCCAGAAAAATATCGCAAGCACCTTTGGTCTTACAGTGCCAACTTTTGG
CCTGCCGACGTTAAGAGTACAAAGCTGATGGCAATGTACGACAAGATAACAGAGTCTCAAAAGAAGTGAA
ACAATTTTTCTTCACCACATTTTCCATTGTTCCTTCCCCCCATAACTATAAACGTATTTATGTATATATA
TTTGCGTGTAAGTGTGTGTACTATAGGGCACCGTAAAGTAATAATGCTTAATTAGTTACTACTATGACCA
TATAAGAGGTCATACTGTATGAAGCCACAAAGCAGATAGATCAATCATGTTTAACGAAAACTGTTAATCG
AAGATTATTTCTTTTTTTTTTTCTCTTTCCTTTTTACAAAGAAAATTTTTTTTGCGCTTTTTGCCATCAC
CATCGCAAGTTCTGGGACAATTGTTCTCTTTCGCTCCAGTTCCAAGGAAAGAGGTTTCTGTTTTACTTAA
TAGAAAGTGTCATCTTGTATTTTATATCTCTTCTTTCTTGTGTAAAATTCTTTAGTTTTGATTTTGTATT
TTTAGGACAGTGAGCTACGAAGTAACATTTTTACTTAATAACCGTTTGAAGCATAGAGCAGGCCCTGGTA
TCACCACCTAATATCTGGCTTTTTATTCAATAAAAACTCAAAAAAAAAAATCCAAAAAAAACTAAAAAAC
CAATAAAAATAAAAGATCTATGTGAGACCAGACCAATAAAAAACGCCCGGCGGCAACCGAGCGTTCTGAA
CAAATCCAGATGGAGTTCTGAGGTCATTACTGGATCTATCAACAGGAGTCCAAGCGAGCTCGATATCAAA
TTACGCCCCGCCCTGCCACTCATCGCAGTACTGTTGTAATTCATTAAGCATTCTGCCGACATGGAAGCCA
TCACAAACGGCATGATGAACCTGAATCGCCAGCGGCATCAGCACCTTGTCGCCTTGCGTATAATATTTGC
CCATGGTGAAAACGGGGGCGAAGAAGTTGTCCATATTGGCCACGTTTAAATCAAAACTGGTGAAACTCAC
CCAGGGATTGGCTGAAACGAAAAACATATTCTCAATAAACCCTTTAGGGAAATAGGCCAGGTTTTCACCG
TAACACGCCACATCTTGCGAATATATGTGTAGAAACTGCCGGAAATCGTCGTGGTATTCACTCCAGAGCG
ATGAAAACGTTTCAGTTTGCTCATGGAAAACGGTGTAACAAGGGTGAACACTATCCCATATCACCAGCTC
ACCGTCTTTCATTGCCATACGAAATTCCGGATGAGCATTCATCAGGCGGGCAAGAATGTGAATAAAGGCC
GGATAAAACTTGTGCTTATTTTTCTTTACGGTCTTTAAAAAGGCCGTAATATCCAGCTGAACGGTCTGGT
TATAGGTACATTGAGCAACTGACTGAAATGCCTCAAAATGTTCTTTACGATGCCATTGGGATATATCAAC
GGTGGTATATCCAGTGATTTTTTTCTCCATTTTAGCTTCCTTAGCTCCTGAAAATCTCGATAACTCAAAA
AATACGCCCGGTAGTGATCTTATTTCATTATGGTGAAAGTTGGAACCTCTTACGTGCCCGATCAATCATG
ACCAAAATCCCTTAACGTGAGTTTTCGTTCCACTGAGCGTCAGACCCCGTAGAAAAGATCAAAGGATCTT
CTTGAGATCCTTTTTTTCTGCGCGTAATCTGCTGCTTGCAAACAAAAAAACCACCGCTACCAGCGGTGGT
TTGTTTGCCGGATCAAGAGCTACCAACTCTTTTTCCGAAGGTAACTGGCTTCAGCAGAGCGCAGATACCA
AATACTGTTCTTCTAGTGTAGCCGTAGTTAGGCCACCACTTCAAGAACTCTGTAGCACCGCCTACATACC
TCGCTCTGCTAATCCTGTTACCAGTGGCTGCTGCCAGTGGCGATAAGTCGTGTCTTACCGGGTTGGACTC
AAGACGATAGTTACCGGATAAGGCGCAGCGGTCGGGCTGAACGGGGGGTTCGTGCACACAGCCCAGCTTG
GAGCGAACGACCTACACCGAACTGAGATACCTACAGCGTGAGCTATGAGAAAGCGCCACGCTTCCCGAAG
GGAGAAAGGCGGACAGGTATCCGGTAAGCGGCAGGGTCGGAACAGGAGAGCGCACGAGGGAGCTTCCAGG
GGGAAACGCCTGGTATCTTTATAGTCCTGTCGGGTTTCGCCACCTCTGACTTGAGCGTCGATTTTTGTGA
TGCTCGTCAGGGGGGCGGAGCCTATGGAAAAACGCCAGCAACGCGGCCTTTTTACGGTTCCTGGCCTTTT
GCTGGCCTTTTGCTCACATGTTCTTTCCTGCGTTATCCCCTGATTCTGTGGATAACCGTAG
Features (pLannotate 1.2.2; 5 found; start..end, strand, type, name):
    662..681     -  promoter       TEF1 promoter (fragment): S. cerevisiae TEF1; promoter for EF-1α
    736..770     -  terminator     lambda t0 terminator: minimal transcription terminator from phage lambda (Scholtissek and Grosse, 1987)
    844..1500    -  CDS            cat: CAT_ECOLX - Experimental evidence at protein level: Swiss-Prot protein existence level 1. This enzyme is an effector of chloramphenicol resistance in bacteria. From Escherichia coli. This protein is used as a marker in many commonly used cloning vectors, such as pACYC184.
   1501..1598    -  promoter       cat promoter: promoter of the E. coli cat gene encoding chloramphenicol acetyltransferase
   1682..2270    +  rep_origin     ori: high-copy-number ColE1/pMB1/pBR322/pUC origin of replication
