[The description below was written by a language model from this plasmid's Addgene catalogue record and pLannotate feature annotations shown in this document.]
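Description:
pYTK019 is a small (about 2.4 kb) part-storage plasmid from a modular yeast toolkit for hierarchical, multipart Golden Gate-style assembly. It is built on the toolkit's part entry vector, pYTK001, and is catalogued as a bacterial vector because it is only meant to be maintained in E. coli. Propagation relies on a high-copy ColE1/pUC-type origin. Selection is by chloramphenicol, conferred by the cat (chloramphenicol acetyltransferase) gene, which is driven by its native cat promoter and followed by a phage lambda t0 terminator. The feature table shows no yeast origin, yeast marker or expression cassette, which is consistent with a plasmid that simply stores a single part.

The payload is pPAB1, the promoter of the S. cerevisiae PAB1 gene, domesticated as a "Type 2" part, the toolkit's category for promoters. It was inserted into the entry vector through BsmBI sites that were destroyed during cloning. In this kind of system, the stored part is later released with defined overhangs so it can be joined in a fixed order to neighbouring part types, such as coding sequences and terminators, to build yeast transcription units. The record does not describe those flanking sites or overhangs.

The automated annotation does not label the PAB1 promoter. The unannotated stretch at the start of the sequence presumably contains it, and the 20-nt "TEF1 promoter (fragment)" hit is probably a short sequence-similarity match rather than a functional TEF1 element. The plasmid's use is as a source of the PAB1 promoter for driving genes of interest in assembled yeast expression constructs. The record gives no information on the promoter's strength.
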