Addgene plasmid #65126: pYTK019
Purpose: Encodes pPAB1 as a Type 2 part to be used in the Dueber YTK system
Depositing lab: John Dueber. Depositing organization: University of California, Berkeley. Publication: A Highly Characterized Yeast Toolkit for Modular, Multipart Assembly. Lee ME, DeLoache WC, Cervantes B, Dueber JE. ACS Synth Biol. 2015 Apr 14. 10.1021/sb500366v PubMed 25871405.
Backbone
  Vector backbone: pYTK001
  Vector type: Bacterial Expression
Growth in bacteria
  Bacterial resistance: Chloramphenicol, 25 μg/mL
  Growth temperature: 37°C
  Growth strain: DH10B
  Copy number: High Copy
Gene/Insert
  Gene/Insert name: pPAB1
  Species: S. cerevisiae (budding yeast)
  Cloning method: Restriction Enzyme; 5′ cloning site BsmBI (destroyed during cloning); 3′ cloning site BsmBI (destroyed during cloning)
Terms and licenses: Academic/Nonprofit Terms; Industry Terms: Not Available to Industry
Depositor comments: Type 2 parts are promoters in the Dueber YTK. For more information, please visit the supplemental information in PMID:25871405.
How to cite: pYTK019 was a gift from John Dueber (Addgene plasmid # 65126 ; http://n2t.net/addgene:65126 ; RRID:Addgene_65126)
