>Addgene plasmid #65126 | pYTK019 | addgene partial sequence | sequence record 111932 | pRS414-R 5'-CACCTCTGACTTGAGCGTCG-3'
GGGGGGCGGAGCCTATGGAAAAACGCCAGCAACGCGGCCTTTTTACGGTTCCTGGCCTTTTGCTGGCCTT
TTGCTCACATGTTCTTTCCTGCGTTATCCCCTGATTCTGTGGATAACCGTAGTCGGTCTCAAACGAAGGC
AAGCCCAGAAAAATATCGCAAGCACCTTTGGTCTTACAGTGCCAACTTTTGGCCTGCCGACGTTAAGAGT
ACAAAGCTGATGGCAATGTACGACAAGATAACAGAGTCTCAAAAGAAGTGAAACAATTTTTCTTCACCAC
ATTTTCCATTGTTCCTTCCCCCCATAACTATAAACGTATTTATGTATATATATTTGCGTGTAAGTGTGTG
TACTATAGGGCACCGTAAAGTAATAATGCTTAATTAGTTACTACTATGACCATATAAGAGGTCATACTGT
ATGAAGCCACAAAGCAGATAGATCAATCATGTTTAACGAAAACTGTTAATCGAAGATTATTTCTTTTTTT
TTTTCTCTTTCCTTTTTACAAAGAAAATTTTTTTTGCGCTTTTTGCCATCACCATCGCAAGTTCTGGGAC
AATTGTTCTCTTTCGCTCCAGTTCCAAGGAAAGAGGTTTCTGTTTTACTTAATAGAAAGTGTCATCTTGT
ATTTTATATCTCTTCTTTCTTGTGTAAAATTCTTTAGTTTTGATTTTGTATTTTTAGGACAGTGAGCTAC
GAAGTAACATTTTTACTTAATAACCGTTTGAAGCATAGAGCAGGCCCTGGTATCACCACCTAATATCTGG
CTTTTTATTCAATAAAAACTCAAAAAAAAAAATCCAAAAAAAACTAAAAAACCAATAAAAATAAAAGATC
TATGTGAGACCAGACCA
