>Addgene plasmid #65126 | pYTK019 | addgene partial sequence | sequence record 112412 | CAT-F 5'-GTTTGTGATGGCTTCCATGTC-3'
ACAGTACTGCGATGAGTGGCAGGGCGGGGCGTAATTTGATATCGAGCTCGCTTGGACTCCTGTTGATAGA
TCCAGTAATGACCTCAGAACTCCATCTGGATTTGTTCAGAACGCTCGGTTGCCGCCGGGCGTTTTTTATT
GGTCTGGTCTCACATAGATCTTTTATTTTTATTGGTTTTTTAGTTTTTTTTGGATTTTTTTTTTTGAGTT
TTTATTGAATAAAAAGCCAGATATTAGGTGGTGATACCAGGGCCTGCTCTATGCTTCAAACGGTTATTAA
GTAAAAATGTTACTTCGTAGCTCACTGTCCTAAAAATACAAAATCAAAACTAAAGAATTTTACACAAGAA
AGAAGAGATATAAAATACAAGATGACACTTTCTATTAAGTAAAACAGAAACCTCTTTCCTTGGAACTGGA
GCGAAAGAGAACAATTGTCCCAGAACTTGCGATGGTGATGGCAAAAAGCGCAAAAAAAATTTTCTTTGTA
AAAAGGAAAGAGAAAAAAAAAAAGAAATAATCTTCGATTAACAGTTTTCGTTAAACATGATTGATCTATC
TGCTTTGTGGCTTCATACAGTATGACCTCTTATATGGTCATAGTAGTAACTAATTAAGCATTATTACTTT
ACGGTGCCCTATAGTACACACACTTACACGCAAATATATATACATAAATACGTTTATAGTTATGGGGGGA
AGGAACAATGGAAAATGTGGTGAAGAAAAATTGTTTCACTTCTTTTGAGACTCTGTTATCTTGTCGTACA
TTGCCATCAGCTTTGTACTCTTAACGTCGGCAGGCCAAAAGTTGGCACTGTAAGACCAAAGGTGCTTGCG
ATATTTTTCTGGGCTTGCCTTCGTTTGAGACCGACTACGGTTATCCACA
